>Addgene plasmid #12522 | pBabe puro HA PIK3CA | addgene full sequence | sequence record 228359 | Addgene NGS Result
CTGCAGCCTGAATATGGGCCAAACAGGATATCTGTGGTAAGCAGTTCCTGCCCCGGCTCAGGGCCAAGAA
CAGATGGAACAGCTGAATATGGGCCAAACAGGATATCTGTGGTAAGCAGTTCCTGCCCCGGCTCAGGGCC
AAGAACAGATGGTCCCCAGATGCGGTCCAGCCCTCAGCAGTTTCTAGAGAACCATCAGATGTTTCCAGGG
TGCCCCAAGGACCTGAAATGACCCTGTGCCTTATTTGAACTAACCAATCAGTTCGCTTCTCGCTTCTGTT
CGCGCGCTTCTGCTCCCCGAGCTCAATAAAAGAGCCCACAACCCCTCACTCGGGGCGCCAGTCCTCCGAT
TGACTGAGTCGCCCGGGTACCCGTGTATCCAATAAACCCTCTTGCAGTTGCATCCGACTTGTGGTCTCGC
TGTTCCTTGGGAGGGTCTCCTCTGAGTGATTGACTACCCGTCAGCGGGGGTCTTTCATTTGGGGGCTCGT
CCGGGATCGGGAGACCCCTGCCCAGGGACCACCGACCCACCACCGGGAGGCAAGCTGGCCAGCAACTTAT
CTGTGTCTGTCCGATTGTCTAGTGTCTATGACTGATTTTATGCGCCTGCGTCGGTACTAGTTAGCTAACT
AGCTCTGTATCTGGCGGACCCGTGGTGGAACTGACGAGTTCTGAACACCCGGCCGCAACCCTGGGAGACG
TCCCAGGGACTTTGGGGGCCGTTTTTGTGGCCCGACCTGAGGAAGGGAGTCGATGTGGAATCCGACCCCG
TCAGGATATGTGGTTCTGGTAGGAGACGAGAACCTAAAACAGTTCCCGCCTCCGTCTGAATTTTTGCTTT
CGGTTTGGAACCGAAGCCGCGCGTCTTGTCTGCTGCAGCGCTGCAGCATCGTTCTGTGTTGTCTCTGTCT
GACTGTGTTTCTGTATTTGTCTGAAAATTAGGGCCAGACTGTTACCACTCCCTTAAGTTTGACCTTAGGT
CACTGGAAAGATGTCGAGCGGATCGCTCACAACCAGTCGGTAGATGTCAAGAAGAGACGTTGGGTTACCT
TCTGCTCTGCAGAATGGCCAACCTTTAACGTCGGATGGCCGCGAGACGGCACCTTTAACCGAGACCTCAT
CACCCAGGTTAAGATCAAGGTCTTTTCACCTGGCCCGCATGGACACCCAGACCAGGTCCCCTACATCGTG
ACCTGGGAAGCCTTGGCTTTTGACCCCCCTCCCTGGGTCAAGCCCTTTGTACACCCTAAGCCTCCGCCTC
CTCTTCCTCCATCCGCCCCGTCTCTCCCCCTTGAACCTCCTCGTTCGACCCCGCCTCGATCCTCCCTTTA
TCCAGCCCTCACTCCTTCTCTAGGCGCCGGCCGGATCCAAGCTTCACCATGGGGTACCCATACGACGTGC
CAGATTACGCCAGATCCCAGTGTGGTGGTACGTACCCTCCAAGACCATCATCAGGTGAACTGTGGGGCAT
CCACTTGATGCCCCCAAGAATCCTAGTAGAATGTTTACTACCAAATGGAATGATAGTGACTTTAGAATGC
CTCCGTGAGGCTACATTAATAACCATAAAGCATGAACTATTTAAAGAAGCAAGAAAATACCCCCTCCATC
AACTTCTTCAAGATGAATCTTCTTACATTTTCGTAAGTGTTACTCAAGAAGCAGAAAGGGAAGAATTTTT
TGATGAAACAAGACGACTTTGTGACCTTCGGCTTTTTCAACCCTTTTTAAAAGTAATTGAACCAGTAGGC
AACCGTGAAGAAAAGATCCTCAATCGAGAAATTGGTTTTGCTATCGGCATGCCAGTGTGTGAATTTGATA
TGGTTAAAGATCCAGAAGTACAGGACTTCCGAAGAAATGTTCTGAACGTTTGTAAAGAAGCTGTGGATCT
TAGGGACCTCAATTCACCTCATAGTAGAGCAATGTATGTCTATCCTCCAAATGTAGAATCTTCACCAGAA
TTGCCAAAGCACATATATAATAAATTAGATAAAGGGCAAATAATAGTGGTGATCTGGGTAATAGTTTCTC
CAAATAATGACAAGCAGAAGTATACTCTGAAAATCAACCATGACTGTGTACCAGAACAAGTAATTGCTGA
AGCAATCAGGAAAAAAACTCGAAGTATGTTGCTATCCTCTGAACAACTAAAACTCTGTGTTTTAGAATAT
CAGGGCAAGTATATTTTAAAAGTGTGTGGATGTGATGAATACTTCCTAGAAAAATATCCTCTGAGTCAGT
ATAAGTATATAAGAAGCTGTATAATGCTTGGGAGGATGCCCAATTTGATGTTGATGGCTAAAGAAAGCCT
TTATTCTCAACTGCCAATGGACTGTTTTACAATGCCATCTTATTCCAGACGCATTTCCACAGCTACACCA
TATATGAATGGAGAAACATCTACAAAATCCCTTTGGGTTATAAATAGTGCACTCAGAATAAAAATTCTTT
GTGCAACCTACGTGAATGTAAATATTCGAGACATTGATAAGATCTATGTTCGAACAGGTATCTACCATGG
AGGAGAACCCTTATGTGACAATGTGAACACTCAAAGAGTACCTTGTTCCAATCCCAGGTGGAATGAATGG
CTGAATTATGATATATACATTCCTGATCTTCCTCGTGCTGCTCGACTTTGCCTTTCCATTTGCTCTGTTA
AAGGCCGAAAGGGTGCTAAAGAGGAACACTGTCCATTGGCATGGGGAAATATAAACTTGTTTGATTACAC
AGACACTCTAGTATCTGGAAAAATGGCTTTGAATCTTTGGCCAGTACCTCATGGATTAGAAGATTTGCTG
AACCCTATTGGTGTTACTGGATCAAATCCAAATAAAGAAACTCCATGCTTAGAGTTGGAGTTTGACTGGT
TCAGCAGTGTGGTAAAGTTCCCAGATATGTCAGTGATTGAAGAGCATGCCAATTGGTCTGTATCCCGAGA
AGCAGGATTTAGCTATTCCCACGCAGGACTGAGTAACAGACTAGCTAGAGACAATGAATTAAGGGAAAAT
GACAAAGAACAGCTCAAAGCAATTTCTACACGAGATCCTCTCTCTGAAATCACTGAGCAGGAGAAAGATT
TTCTATGGAGTCACAGACACTATTGTGTAACTATCCCCGAAATTCTACCCAAATTGCTTCTGTCTGTTAA
ATGGAATTCTAGAGATGAAGTAGCCCAGATGTATTGCTTGGTAAAAGATTGGCCTCCAATCAAACCTGAA
CAGGCTATGGAACTTCTGGACTGTAATTACCCAGATCCTATGGTTCGAGGTTTTGCTGTTCGGTGCTTGG
AAAAATATTTAACAGATGACAAACTTTCTCAGTATTTAATTCAGCTAGTACAGGTCCTAAAATATGAACA
ATATTTGGATAACTTGCTTGTGAGATTTTTACTGAAGAAAGCATTGACTAATCAAAGGATTGGGCACTTT
TTCTTTTGGCATTTAAAATCTGAGATGCACAATAAAACAGTTAGCCAGAGGTTTGGCCTGCTTTTGGAGT
CCTATTGTCGTGCATGTGGGATGTATTTGAAGCACCTGAATAGGCAAGTCGAGGCAATGGAAAAGCTCAT
TAACTTAACTGACATTCTCAAACAGGAGAAGAAGGATGAAACACAAAAGGTACAGATGAAGTTTTTAGTT
GAGCAAATGAGGCGACCAGATTTCATGGATGCTCTACAGGGCTTTCTGTCTCCTCTAAACCCTGCTCATC
AACTAGGAAACCTCAGGCTTGAAGAGTGTCGAATTATGTCCTCTGCAAAAAGGCCACTGTGGTTGAATTG
GGAGAACCCAGACATCATGTCAGAGTTACTGTTTCAGAACAATGAGATCATCTTTAAAAATGGGGATGAT
TTACGGCAAGATATGCTAACACTTCAAATTATTCGTATTATGGAAAATATCTGGCAAAATCAAGGTCTTG
ATCTTCGAATGTTACCTTATGGTTGTCTGTCAATCGGTGACTGTGTGGGACTTATTGAGGTGGTGCGAAA
TTCTCACACTATTATGCAAATTCAGTGCAAAGGCGGCTTGAAAGGTGCACTGCAGTTCAACAGCCACACA
CTACATCAGTGGCTCAAAGACAAGAACAAAGGAGAAATATATGATGCAGCCATTGACCTGTTTACACGTT
CATGTGCTGGATACTGTGTAGCTACCTTCATTTTGGGAATTGGAGATCGTCACAATAGTAACATCATGGT
GAAAGACGATGGACAACTGTTTCATATAGATTTTGGACACTTTTTGGATCACAAGAAGAAAAAATTTGGT
TATAAACGAGAACGTGTGCCATTTGTTTTGACACAGGATTTCTTAATAGTGATTAGTAAAGGAGCCCAAG
AATGCACAAAGACAAGAGAATTTGAGAGGTTTCAGGAGATGTGTTACAAGGCTTATCTAGCTATTCGACA
GCATGCCAATCTCTTCATAAATCTTTTCTCAATGATGCTTGGCTCTGGAATGCCAGAACTACAATCTTTT
GATGACATTGCATACATTCGAAAGACCCTAGCCTTAGATAAAACTGAGCAAGAGGCTTTGGAGTATTTCA
TGAAACAAATGAATGATGCACATCATGGTGGCTGGACAACAAAAATGGATTGGATCTTCCACACAATTAA
ACAGCATGCATTGAACTGAGTCGACCTCGACCCTGTGGAATGTGTGTCAGTTAGGGTGTGGAAAGTCCCC
AGGCTCCCCAGCAGGCAGAAGTATGCAAAGCATGCATCTCAATTAGTCAGCAACCAGGTGTGGAAAGTCC
CCAGGCTCCCCAGCAGGCAGAAGTATGCAAAGCATGCATCTCAATTAGTCAGCAACCATAGTCCCGCCCC
TAACTCCGCCCATCCCGCCCCTAACTCCGCCCAGTTCCGCCCATTCTCCGCCCCATGGCTGACTAATTTT
TTTTATTTATGCAGAGGCCGAGGCCGCCTCGGCCTCTGAGCTATTCCAGAAGTAGTGAGGAGGCTTTTTT
GGAGGCCTAGGCTTTTGCAAAAAGCTTACCATGACCGAGTACAAGCCCACGGTGCGCCTCGCCACCCGCG
ACGACGTCCCCAGGGCCGTACGCACCCTCGCCGCCGCGTTCGCCGACTACCCCGCCACGCGCCACACCGT
CGATCCGGACCGCCACATCGAGCGGGTCACCGAGCTGCAAGAACTCTTCCTCACGCGCGTCGGGCTCGAC
ATCGGCAAGGTGTGGGTCGCGGACGACGGCGCCGCGGTGGCGGTCTGGACCACGCCGGAGAGCGTCGAAG
CGGGGGCGGTGTTCGCCGAGATCGGCCCGCGCATGGCCGAGTTGAGCGGTTCCCGGCTGGCCGCGCAGCA
ACAGATGGAAGGCCTCCTGGCGCCGCACCGGCCCAAGGAGCCCGCGTGGTTCCTGGCCACCGTCGGCGTC
TCGCCCGACCACCAGGGCAAGGGTCTGGGCAGCGCCGTCGTGCTCCCCGGAGTGGAGGCGGCCGAGCGCG
CCGGGGTGCCCGCCTTCCTGGAGACCTCCGCGCCCCGCAACCTCCCCTTCTACGAGCGGCTCGGCTTCAC
CGTCACCGCCGACGTCGAGGTGCCCGAAGGACCGCGCACCTGGTGCATGACCCGCAAGCCCGGTGCCTGA
CGCCCGCCCCACGACCCGCAGCGCCCGACCGAAAGGAGCGCACGACCCCATGCATCGATAAAATAAAAGA
TTTTATTTAGTCTCCAGAAAAAGGGGGGAATGAAAGACCCCACCTGTAGGTTTGGCAAGCTAGCTTAAGT
AACGCCATTTTGCAAGGCATGGAAAAATACATAACTGAGAATAGAGAAGTTCAGATCAAGGTCAGGAACA
GATGGAACAGCTGAATATGGGCCAAACAGGATATCTGTGGTAAGCAGTTCCTGCCCCGGCTCAGGGCCAA
GAACAGATGGAACAGCTGAATATGGGCCAAACAGGATATCTGTGGTAAGCAGTTCCTGCCCCGGCTCAGG
GCCAAGAACAGATGGTCCCCAGATGCGGTCCAGCCCTCAGCAGTTTCTAGAGAACCATCAGATGTTTCCA
GGGTGCCCCAAGGACCTGAAATGACCCTGTGCCTTATTTGAACTAACCAATCAGTTCGCTTCTCGCTTCT
GTTCGCGCGCTTCTGCTCCCCGAGCTCAATAAAAGAGCCCACAACCCCTCACTCGGGGCGCCAGTCCTCC
GATTGACTGAGTCGCCCGGGTACCCGTGTATCCAATAAACCCTCTTGCAGTTGCATCCGACTTGTGGTCT
CGCTGTTCCTTGGGAGGGTCTCCTCTGAGTGATTGACTACCCGTCAGCGGGGGTCTTTCACATGCAGCAT
GTATCAAAATTAATTTGGTTTTTTTTCTTAAGTATTTACATTAAATGGCCATAGTTGCATTAATGAATCG
GCCAACGCGCGGGGAGAGGCGGTTTGCGTATTGGGCGCTCTTCCGCTTCCTCGCTCACTGACTCGCTGCG
CTCGGTCGTTCGGCTGCGGCGAGCGGTATCAGCTCACTCAAAGGCGGTAATACGGTTATCCACAGAATCA
GGGGATAACGCAGGAAAGAACATGTGAGCAAAAGGCCAGCAAAAGGCCAGGAACCGTAAAAAGGCCGCGT
TGCTGGCGTTTTTCCATAGGCTCCGCCCCCCTGACGAGCATCACAAAAATCGACGCTCAAGTCAGAGGTG
GCGAAACCCGACAGGACTATAAAGATACCAGGCGTTTCCCCCTGGAAGCTCCCTCGTGCGCTCTCCTGTT
CCGACCCTGCCGCTTACCGGATACCTGTCCGCCTTTCTCCCTTCGGGAAGCGTGGCGCTTTCTCATAGCT
CACGCTGTAGGTATCTCAGTTCGGTGTAGGTCGTTCGCTCCAAGCTGGGCTGTGTGCACGAACCCCCCGT
TCAGCCCGACCGCTGCGCCTTATCCGGTAACTATCGTCTTGAGTCCAACCCGGTAAGACACGACTTATCG
CCACTGGCAGCAGCCACTGGTAACAGGATTAGCAGAGCGAGGTATGTAGGCGGTGCTACAGAGTTCTTGA
AGTGGTGGCCTAACTACGGCTACACTAGAAGAACAGTATTTGGTATCTGCGCTCTGCTGAAGCCAGTTAC
CTTCGGAAAAAGAGTTGGTAGCTCTTGATCCGGCAAACAAACCACCGCTGGTAGCGGTGGTTTTTTTGTT
TGCAAGCAGCAGATTACGCGCAGAAAAAAAGGATCTCAAGAAGATCCTTTGATCTTTTCTACGGGGTCTG
ACGCTCAGTGGAACGAAAACTCACGTTAAGGGATTTTGGTCATGAGATTATCAAAAAGGATCTTCACCTA
GATCCTTTTGCGGCCGCAAATCAATCTAAAGTATATATGAGTAAACTTGGTCTGACAGTTACCAATGCTT
AATCAGTGAGGCACCTATCTCAGCGATCTGTCTATTTCGTTCATCCATAGTTGCCTGACTCCCCGTCGTG
TAGATAACTACGATACGGGAGGGCTTACCATCTGGCCCCAGTGCTGCAATGATACCGCGAGACCCACGCT
CACCGGCTCCAGATTTATCAGCAATAAACCAGCCAGCCGGAAGGGCCGAGCGCAGAAGTGGTCCTGCAAC
TTTATCCGCCTCCATCCAGTCTATTAATTGTTGCCGGGAAGCTAGAGTAAGTAGTTCGCCAGTTAATAGT
TTGCGCAACGTTGTTGCCATTGCTACAGGCATCGTGGTGTCACGCTCGTCGTTTGGTATGGCTTCATTCA
GCTCCGGTTCCCAACGATCAAGGCGAGTTACATGATCCCCCATGTTGTGCAAAAAAGCGGTTAGCTCCTT
CGGTCCTCCGATCGTTGTCAGAAGTAAGTTGGCCGCAGTGTTATCACTCATGGTTATGGCAGCACTGCAT
AATTCTCTTACTGTCATGCCATCCGTAAGATGCTTTTCTGTGACTGGTGAGTACTCAACCAAGTCATTCT
GAGAATAGTGTATGCGGCGACCGAGTTGCTCTTGCCCGGCGTCAATACGGGATAATACCGCGCCACATAG
CAGAACTTTAAAAGTGCTCATCATTGGAAAACGTTCTTCGGGGCGAAAACTCTCAAGGATCTTACCGCTG
TTGAGATCCAGTTCGATGTAACCCACTCGTGCACCCAACTGATCTTCAGCATCTTTTACTTTCACCAGCG
TTTCTGGGTGAGCAAAAACAGGAAGGCAAAATGCCGCAAAAAAGGGAATAAGGGCGACACGGAAATGTTG
AATACTCATACTCTTCCTTTTTCAATATTATTGAAGCATTTATCAGGGTTATTGTCTCATGAGCGGATAC
ATATTTGAATGTATTTAGAAAAATAAACAAATAGGGGTTCCGCGCACATTTCCCCGAAAAGTGCCAC
Features (pLannotate 1.2.2; 13 found; start..end, strand, type, name):
      8..477     +  LTR            LTR: long terminal repeat from Moloney murine leukemia virus
    601..875     +  misc_feature   MESV Ψ (fragment): packaging signal of murine embryonic stem cell virus
    942..1358    +  CDS            gag (truncated): truncated Moloney murine leukemia virus (MMLV) gag gene lacking the start codon
   1385..1410    +  CDS            HA (fragment): HA (human influenza hemagglutinin) epitope tag
   1436..4636    +  CDS            PIK3CA: PK3CA_HUMAN - Experimental evidence at protein level: Swiss-Prot protein existence level 1. Phosphoinositide-3-kinase (PI3K) phosphorylates phosphatidylinositol (PI) and its phosphorylated derivatives at position 3 of the inositol ring to produce 3-phosphoinositides (PubMed:15135396, PubMed:23936502, PubMed:28676499). Uses ATP and PtdIns(4,5)P2 (phosphatidylinositol 4,5-bisphosphate) to generate phosphatidylinositol 3,4,5-trisphosphate (PIP3) (PubMed:15135396, PubMed:28676499). PIP3 plays a key role by recruiting PH domain- containing proteins to the membrane, including AKT1 and PDPK1, activat
   4662..4991    +  promoter       SV40 promoter: SV40 enhancer and early promoter
   5001..5600    +  CDS            PuroR: puromycin N-acetyltransferase; pac from Streptomyces alboniger; confers resistance to puromycin
   5699..5820    +  LTR            3' LTR (ΔU3) (fragment): self-inactivating 3' long terminal repeat (LTR) from Moloney murine leukemia virus
   5821..6290    +  LTR            LTR: long terminal repeat from Moloney murine leukemia virus
   6356..6408    -  CDS            lacI (fragment): lac repressor; lacI; The lac repressor binds to the lac operator to inhibit transcription in E. coli. This inhibition can be relieved by adding lactose or isopropyl-β-D-thiogalactopyranoside (IPTG).
   6591..7179    -  rep_origin     ori: high-copy-number ColE1/pMB1/pBR322/pUC origin of replication
   7339..8199    -  CDS            AmpR: β-lactamase; bla; confers resistance to ampicillin, carbenicillin, and related antibiotics
   8200..8304    -  promoter       AmpR promoter: bla
