[The description below was written by a language model from this plasmid's Addgene catalogue record and pLannotate feature annotations shown in this document.]
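Description:
pBabe puro HA PIK3CA is a Moloney murine leukemia virus-based retroviral vector for stable expression of human PIK3CA, the p110 alpha catalytic subunit of class I phosphoinositide 3-kinase, in mammalian cells. It is built on the pBabe puro backbone and is propagated in E. coli through a high-copy ColE1/pUC-type origin, with ampicillin selection provided by a β-lactamase gene under its own promoter.

The proviral region is flanked by MMLV long terminal repeats. Downstream of the 5′ LTR lie a packaging signal and a truncated gag segment lacking its start codon, which together promote encapsidation of the genomic RNA when the plasmid is introduced into a packaging cell line that supplies the viral proteins in trans. The PIK3CA cDNA was inserted between the BamHI and SalI sites with an HA epitope coding sequence added at the N terminus by PCR, so the tagged kinase can be detected or immunoprecipitated with anti-HA antibodies. No dedicated internal promoter is annotated upstream of the insert, consistent with the pBabe design in which the 5′ LTR drives it. Behind the insert, an SV40 enhancer/early promoter drives puromycin N-acetyltransferase, allowing selection of transduced cells with puromycin. The annotation also lists a short ΔU3-type LTR fragment next to the 3′ LTR and a small lacI fragment in the backbone. These appear to be partial homology matches rather than functional elements.

The depositor notes that the source cDNA differs from the reference sequence by an A-to-G change at nucleotide 424, giving an Ile-to-Val substitution. This may be a polymorphism, and no functional effect has been seen in signaling assays. The associated work examined the oncogenic properties of p110 isoforms in human mammary epithelial cells.
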