Addgene plasmid #12522: pBabe puro HA PIK3CA
Purpose: Retroviral expression of HA tagged phosphoinositide 3-kinase
Depositing lab: Jean Zhao. Depositing organization: Dana-Farber Cancer Institute. Publication: The oncogenic properties of mutant p110alpha and p110beta phosphatidylinositol 3-kinases in human mammary epithelial cells. Zhao JJ, Liu Z, Wang L, Shin E, Loda MF, Roberts TM. Proc Natl Acad Sci U S A. 2005 Dec 20. 102(51):18443-8. 10.1073/pnas.0508988102 PubMed 16339315.
Backbone
  Vector backbone: pBabe puro
  Backbone manufacturer: Available at Addgene (plasmid #1764)
  Backbone size w/o insert (bp): 5150
  Vector type: Mammalian Expression, Retroviral
  Selectable markers: Puromycin
Growth in bacteria
  Bacterial resistance: Ampicillin, 100 μg/mL
  Growth temperature: 37°C
  Growth strain: DH5alpha
  Copy number: High Copy
Gene/Insert
  Gene/Insert name: PIK3CA (alt names: phosphoinositide 3-kinase; PI3K; p110 alpha)
  Species: H. sapiens (human)
  Insert size (bp): 3277
  Entrez Gene: PIK3CA (a.k.a. CCM4, CLAPO, CLOVE, CWS5, HMH, MCAP, MCM, MCMTC, PI3K, PI3K-alpha, p110-alpha)
  Tag / fusion protein: HA (N terminal on insert)
  Cloning method: Restriction Enzyme; 5′ cloning site BamHI (not destroyed); 3′ cloning site SalI (not destroyed)
  Sequencing primers: 5′ pBABE 5'; 3′ pBABE-3
Terms and licenses: Academic/Nonprofit Terms; Industry Terms: Not Available to Industry
Depositor comments: To construct a hemagglutinin (HA)-tagged allele of p110 alpha, a cDNA clone of human PIK3CA (obtained from the FLEXGene Repository of the Harvard Institute of Proteomics [HIP]) was subcloned into pBabepuro by PCR with primers containing HA-epitope coding sequence with subsequent restriction and ligation. Please note that the original cDNA from HIP differed from the sequence posted on NCBI. This cDNA has an A->G alteration at the 424th nucleotide, which changes the amino acid from Ile -> Val. It could be a SNP. No functional changes have been observed so far in signaling assays.
How to cite: pBabe puro HA PIK3CA was a gift from Jean Zhao (Addgene plasmid # 12522 ; http://n2t.net/addgene:12522 ; RRID:Addgene_12522)
