>Addgene plasmid #12522 | pBabe puro HA PIK3CA | addgene partial sequence | sequence record 91581 | pBABE5 5'-CTTTATCCAGCCCTCAC-3'
GCTTCACCATGGGGTACCCATACGACGTGCCAGATTACGCCAGATCCCAGTGTGGTGGTACGTACCCTCC
AAGACCATCATCAGGTGAACTGTGGGGCATCCACTTGATGCCCCCAAGAATCCTAGTAGAATGTTTACTA
CCAAATGGAATGATAGTGACTTTAGAATGCCTCCGTGAGGCTACATTAATAACCATAAAGCATGAACTAT
TTAAAGAAGCAAGAAAATACCCCCTCCATCAACTTCTTCAAGATGAATCTTCTTACATTTTCGTAAGTGT
TACTCAAGAAGCAGAAAGGGAAGAATTTTTTGATGAAACAAGACGACTTTGTGACCTTCGGCTTTTTCAA
CCCTTTTTAAAAGTAATTGAACCAGTAGGCAACCGTGAAGAAAAGATCCTCAATCGAGAAATTGGTTTTG
CTATCGGCATGCCAGTGTGTGAATTTGATATGGTTAAAGATCCAGAAGTACAGGACTTCCGAAGAAATGT
TCTGAACGTTTGTAAAGAAGCTGTGGATCTTAGGGACCTCAATTCACCTCATAGTAGAGCAATGTATGTC
TATCCTCCAAATGTAGAATCTTCACCAGAATTGCCAAAGCACATATATAATAAATTAGATAAAGGGCAAA
TAATAGTGGTGATCTGGGTAATAGTTTCTCCAAATAATGACAAGCAGAAGTATACTCTGAAAATCAACCA
TGACTGTGTACCAGAACAAGTAATTGCTGAAGCAATCAGGAAAAAAACTCGAAGTATGTTGCTATCCTCT
GAACAACTAAAACTCTGTGTTTTAGAATATCAGGGCAAGTATATTTTAAAAGTGTGTGGATGTGATGAAT
ACTTCCTAGAAAAATATCCTCTGAGTCAGTATAAGTATATAAGAAGCTGTATAATGCTTGGGAGGATGCC
CAATTTGATGTTGATGGCTAAAGAAAGCCTTTATTCTCAACTGCCAATGG
