>Addgene plasmid #12522 | pBabe puro HA PIK3CA | addgene partial sequence | sequence record 91583 | pBABE3 5'-ACCCTAACTGACACACATTCC-3'
TTTAATTGTGTGGAAGATCCAATCCATTTTTGTTGTCCAGCCACCATGATGTGCATCATTCATTTGTTTC
ATGAAATACTCCAAAGCCTCTTGCTCAGTTTTATCTAAGGCTAGGGTCTTTCGAATGTATGCAATGTCAT
CAAAAGATTGTAGTTCTGGCATTCCAGAGCCAAGCATCATTGAGAAAAGATTTATGAAGAGATTGGCATG
CTGTCGAATAGCTAGATAAGCCTTGTAACACATCTCCTGAAACCTCTCAAATTCTCTTGTCTTTGTGCAT
TCTTGGGCTCCTTTACTAATCACTATTAAGAAATCCTGTGTCAAAACAAATGGCACACGTTCTCGTTTAT
AACCAAATTTTTTCTTCTTGTGATCCAAAAAGTGTCCAAAATCTATATGAAACAGTTGTCCATCGTCTTT
CACCATGATGTTACTATTGTGACGATCTCCAATTCCCAAAATGAAGGTAGCTACACAGTATCCAGCACAT
GAACGTGTAAACAGGTCAATGGCTGCATCATATATTTCTCCTTTGTTCTTGTCTTTGAGCCACTGATGTA
GTGTGTGGCTGTTGAACTGCAGTGCACCTTTCAAGCCGCCTTTGCACTGAATTTGCATAATAGTGTGAGA
ATTTCGCACCACCTCA
