>Addgene plasmid #12522 | pBabe puro HA PIK3CA | addgene partial sequence | sequence record 91585 | SV40pro-F2 5'-CCCCATGGCTGACTAATTTTT-3'
AAAAGCTTACCATGACCGAGTACAAGCCCACGGTGCGCCTCGCCACCCGCGACGACGTCCCCAGGGCCGT
ACGCACCCTCGCCGCCGCGTTCGCCGACTACCCCGCCACGCGCCACACCGTCGATCCGGACCGCCACATC
GAGCGGGTCACCGAGCTGCAAGAACTCTTCCTCACGCGCGTCGGGCTCGACATCGGCAAGGTGTGGGTCG
CGGACGACGGCGCCGCGGTGGCGGTCTGGACCACGCCGGAGAGCGTCGAAGCGGGGGCGGTGTTCGCCGA
GATCGGCCCGCGCATGGCCGAGTTGAGCGGTTCCCGGCTGGCCGCGCAGCAACAGATGGAAGGCCTCCTG
GCGCCGCACCGGCCCAAGGAGCCCGCGTGGTTCCTGGCCACCGTCGGCGTCTCGCCCGACCACCAGGGCA
AGGGTCTGGGCAGCGCCGTCGTGCTCCCCGGAGTGGAGGCGGCCGAGCGCGCCGGGGTGCCCGCCTTCCT
GGAGACCTCCGCGCCCCGCAACCTCCCCTTCTACGAGCGGCTCGGCTTCACCGTCACCGCCGACGTC
