>Addgene plasmid #12522 | pBabe puro HA PIK3CA | addgene partial sequence | sequence record 91587 | hPIK3CA-F 5'-TGGCCAGTACCTCATGGATT-3'
CAGTGTGGTAAAGTTCCCAGATATGTCAGTGATTGAAGAGCATGCCAATTGGTCTGTATCCCGAGAAGCA
GGATTTAGCTATTCCCNCGCAGGACTGAGTAACAGACTAGCTAGAGACAATGAATTAAGGGAAAATGACA
AAGAACAGCTCAAAGCAATTTCTACACGAGATCCTCTCTCTGAAATCACTGAGCAGGAGAAAGATTTTCT
ATGGAGTCACAGACACTATTGTGTAACTATCCCCGAAATTCTACCCAAATTGCTTCTGTCTGTTAAATGG
AATTCTA
